Addgene plasmid #66192: pYLsgRNA-OsU3m/LacZ
Purpose: (Empty Backbone) cloning of sgRNAs for expression in plants
Depositing lab: Yao-Guang Liu. Depositing organization: South China Agricultural University (SCAU). Publication: A robust CRISPR/Cas9 system for convenient, high-efficiency multiplex genome editing in monocot and dicot plants. Ma X, Zhang Q, Zhu Q, Liu W, Chen Y, Qiu R, Wang B, Yang Z, Li H, Lin Y, Xie Y, Shen R, Chen S, Wang Z, Chen Y, Guo J, Chen L, Zhao X, Dong Z, Liu YG. Mol Plant. 2015 Apr 24. pii: S1674-2052(15)00204-X. doi: 10.1016/j.molp.2015.04.007. PubMed 25917172.
Backbone
  Vector backbone: based on pUC18
  Vector type: Cloning Vector
Growth in bacteria
  Bacterial resistance: Ampicillin, 100 μg/mL
  Growth temperature: 37°C
  Growth strain: DH10B
  Copy number: Unknown
Gene/Insert
  Gene/Insert name: None
  Cloning method: Unknown
  Sequencing primers: 5′ M13-F20; 3′ M13 Reverse
Terms and licenses: Academic/Nonprofit Terms; Industry Terms: Not Available to Industry
Depositor comments: KR559260. By Omega-PCR cloning, an E. coli promoter-LacZ sequence (198 bp in length) was inserted. The LacZ marker gene can be used to facilitate selection of Escherichia coli positive CRISPR/Cas9 clones carrying the sgRNA expression cassettes. Please see our published protocol for using these plasmids. Ma, X. and Liu, Y.-G. 2016. CRISPR/Cas9-based multiplex genome editing in monocot and dicot plants. Curr. Protoc. Mol. Biol. 115:31.6.1-31.6.21. http://onlinelibrary.wiley.com/doi/10.1002/cpmb.10/abstract doi: 10.1002/cpmb.10
How to cite: pYLsgRNA-OsU3m/LacZ was a gift from Yao-Guang Liu (Addgene plasmid # 66192 ; http://n2t.net/addgene:66192 ; RRID:Addgene_66192)
