[The description below was written by a language model from this plasmid's Addgene catalogue record and pLannotate feature annotations shown in this document.]
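Description:
pYLsgRNA-OsU3m/LacZ is a small (3,426 nt) pUC18-based cloning vector that serves as an empty intermediate plasmid for building single guide RNA expression cassettes destined for plants. It is maintained in E. coli through the high-copy ColE1/pUC origin and selected with ampicillin via the bla (AmpR) gene and its promoter. Remnants of the pUC/pBR322 lineage, including partial bom, rop and lacI sequences, the CAP binding site, lac promoter and operator, and a fragment of the pUC18/19 polylinker, are also annotated. No gene insert is recorded, consistent with its listing as an empty backbone.

The functional payload consists of the rice (Oryza sativa) U3 snRNA promoter, a Pol III-type promoter suited to driving small RNA transcripts, and the Streptococcus pyogenes Cas9 guide RNA scaffold. In the circular map as annotated, the scaffold lies upstream of the promoter rather than directly after it, so the two elements appear to act as templates that are joined with a user-supplied target sequence during cassette assembly. The record does not spell out the cloning method and refers to a published protocol for details. According to the depositor, a 198 bp E. coli promoter-LacZ sequence was added by Omega-PCR cloning. This corresponds to one of the lacZα fragments annotated on either side of the OsU3 promoter. The marker travels with the sgRNA cassette and helps identify E. coli colonies whose CRISPR/Cas9 constructs have taken up the cassettes. The plasmid belongs to a toolkit for multiplex CRISPR/Cas9 genome editing in monocot and dicot plants.
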