Features (pLannotate 1.2.2; 14 found; start..end, strand, type, name):
     20..95      +  misc_RNA       gRNA scaffold: guide RNA scaffold for the Streptococcus pyogenes CRISPR/Cas9 system
    212..361     +  CDS            lacZα (fragment): LacZα fragment of β-galactosidase; lacZ fragment
    364..746     +  promoter       OsU3 promoter: Oryza sativa (rice) snRNA U3 promoter
    779..933     +  CDS            lacZα (fragment): LacZα fragment of β-galactosidase; lacZ fragment
    939..1038    -  misc_feature   bom (fragment): basis of mobility region from pBR322
   1140..1175    -  CDS            rop (fragment): Rop protein, which maintains plasmids at low copy number; rop
   1270..1374    +  promoter       AmpR promoter: bla
   1375..2235    +  CDS            AmpR: β-lactamase; bla; confers resistance to ampicillin, carbenicillin, and related antibiotics
   2406..2994    +  rep_origin     ori: high-copy-number ColE1/pMB1/pBR322/pUC origin of replication
   3177..3269    +  CDS            lacI (fragment): lac repressor; lacI; The lac repressor binds to the lac operator to inhibit transcription in E. coli. This inhibition can be relieved by adding lactose or isopropyl-β-D-thiogalactopyranoside (IPTG).
   3282..3303    +  protein_bind   CAP binding site: CAP binding activates transcription in the presence of cAMP. E. coli catabolite activator protein
   3318..3348    +  promoter       lac promoter: promoter for the E. coli lac operon
   3356..3372    +  protein_bind   lac operator: The lac repressor binds to the lac operator to inhibit transcription in E. coli. This inhibition can be relieved by adding lactose or isopropyl-β-D-thiogalactopyranoside (IPTG). lac repressor encoded by lacI
   3406..6       +  misc_feature   MCS (fragment) (across the origin): pUC18/19 multiple cloning site
>Addgene plasmid #66192 | pYLsgRNA-OsU3m/LacZ | depositor full sequence | sequence record 113664 | pYLsgRNA-OsU3m/LacZ sequence 3426 bps
GGATCCAGCGTGGGTCTCGGTTTTAGAGCTAGAAATAGCAAGTTAAAATAAGGCTAGTCCGTTATCAACT
TGAAAAAGTGGCACCGAGTCGGTGCTTTTTTTCAAGAGCTTGGAGTGGATGGAATTTTCCTCCGTTTTAC
CTGTGGAATCGGCAGCAAAGGACGCGTTGACATTGTAGGACTATATTGCTCTAATAAAGGAGGCAGCTAT
GCTGGCCGTCGTTTTACAACGTCGTGACTGGGAAAACCCTGGCGTTACCCAACTTAATCGCCTTGCAGCA
CATCCCCCTTTCGCCAGCTGGCGTAATAGCGAAGAGGCCCGCACCGATCGCCCTTCCCAACAGTTGCGCA
GCCTGAATGGCTAAAGGAATCTTTAAACATACGAACAGATCACTTAAAGTTCTTCTGAAGCAACTTAAAG
TTATCAGGCATGCATGGATCTTGGAGGAATCAGATGTGCAGTCAGGGACCATAGCACAAGACAGGCGTCT
TCTACTGGTGCTACCAGCAAATGCTGGAAGCCGGGAACACTGGGTACGTTGGAAACCACGTGTGATGTGA
AGGAGTAAGATAAACTGTAGGAGAAAAGCATTTCGTAGTGGGCCATGAAGCCTTTCAGGACATGTATTGC
AGTATGGGCCGGCCCATTACGCAATTGGACGACAACAAAGGCTAGTATTAGTACCACCTCGGCTATCCAC
ATAGATCAAAGCTGGTTTAAAAGAGTTGTGCAGATGATCCGTGGCAAGAGACCTCTGAAGATAACATACT
AAGCTTGGCACTGGCCGTCGTTTTACAACGTCGTGACTGGGAAAACCCTGGCGTTACCCAACTTAATCGC
CTTGCAGCACATCCCCCTTTCGCCAGCTGGCGTAATAGCGAAGAGGCCCGCACCGATCGCCCTTCCCAAC
AGTTGCGCAGCCTGAATGGCGAATGGCGCCTGATGCGGTATTTTCTCCTTACGCATCTGTGCGGTATTTC
ACACCGCATATGGTGCACTCTCAGTACAATCTGCTCTGATGCCGCATAGTTAAGCCAGCCCCGACACCCG
CCAACACCCGCTGACGCGCCCTGACGGGCTTGTCTGCTCCCGGCATCCGCTTACAGACAAGCTGTGACCG
TCTCCGGGAGCTGCATGTGTCAGAGGTTTTCACCGTCATCACCGAAACGCGCGAGACGAAAGGGCCTCGT
GATACGCCTATTTTTATAGGTTAATGTCATGATAATAATGGTTTCTTAGACGTCAGGTGGCACTTTTCGG
GGAAATGTGCGCGGAACCCCTATTTGTTTATTTTTCTAAATACATTCAAATATGTATCCGCTCATGAGAC
AATAACCCTGATAAATGCTTCAATAATATTGAAAAAGGAAGAGTATGAGTATTCAACATTTCCGTGTCGC
CCTTATTCCCTTTTTTGCGGCATTTTGCCTTCCTGTTTTTGCTCACCCAGAAACGCTGGTGAAAGTAAAA
GATGCTGAAGATCAGTTGGGTGCACGAGTGGGTTACATCGAACTGGATCTCAACAGCGGTAAGATCCTTG
AGAGTTTTCGCCCCGAAGAACGTTTTCCAATGATGAGCACTTTTAAAGTTCTGCTATGTGGCGCGGTATT
ATCCCGTATTGACGCCGGGCAAGAGCAACTCGGTCGCCGCATACACTATTCTCAGAATGACTTGGTTGAG
TACTCACCAGTCACAGAAAAGCATCTTACGGATGGCATGACAGTAAGAGAATTATGCAGTGCTGCCATAA
CCATGAGTGATAACACTGCGGCCAACTTACTTCTGACAACGATCGGAGGACCGAAGGAGCTAACCGCTTT
TTTGCACAACATGGGGGATCATGTAACTCGCCTTGATCGTTGGGAACCGGAGCTGAATGAAGCCATACCA
AACGACGAGCGTGACACCACGATGCCTGTAGCAATGGCAACAACGTTGCGCAAACTATTAACTGGCGAAC
TACTTACTCTAGCTTCCCGGCAACAATTAATAGACTGGATGGAGGCGGATAAAGTTGCAGGACCACTTCT
GCGCTCGGCCCTTCCGGCTGGCTGGTTTATTGCTGATAAATCTGGAGCCGGTGAGCGTGGGTCTCGCGGT
ATCATTGCAGCACTGGGGCCAGATGGTAAGCCCTCCCGTATCGTAGTTATCTACACGACGGGGAGTCAGG
CAACTATGGATGAACGAAATAGACAGATCGCTGAGATAGGTGCCTCACTGATTAAGCATTGGTAACTGTC
AGACCAAGTTTACTCATATATACTTTAGATTGATTTAAAACTTCATTTTTAATTTAAAAGGATCTAGGTG
AAGATCCTTTTTGATAATCTCATGACCAAAATCCCTTAACGTGAGTTTTCGTTCCACTGAGCGTCAGACC
CCGTAGAAAAGATCAAAGGATCTTCTTGAGATCCTTTTTTTCTGCGCGTAATCTGCTGCTTGCAAACAAA
AAAACCACCGCTACCAGCGGTGGTTTGTTTGCCGGATCAAGAGCTACCAACTCTTTTTCCGAAGGTAACT
GGCTTCAGCAGAGCGCAGATACCAAATACTGTTCTTCTAGTGTAGCCGTAGTTAGGCCACCACTTCAAGA
ACTCTGTAGCACCGCCTACATACCTCGCTCTGCTAATCCTGTTACCAGTGGCTGCTGCCAGTGGCGATAA
GTCGTGTCTTACCGGGTTGGACTCAAGACGATAGTTACCGGATAAGGCGCAGCGGTCGGGCTGAACGGGG
GGTTCGTGCACACAGCCCAGCTTGGAGCGAACGACCTACACCGAACTGAGATACCTACAGCGTGAGCTAT
GAGAAAGCGCCACGCTTCCCGAAGGGAGAAAGGCGGACAGGTATCCGGTAAGCGGCAGGGTCGGAACAGG
AGAGCGCACGAGGGAGCTTCCAGGGGGAAACGCCTGGTATCTTTATAGTCCTGTCGGGTTTCGCCACCTC
TGACTTGAGCGTCGATTTTTGTGATGCTCGTCAGGGGGGCGGAGCCTATGGAAAAACGCCAGCAACGCGG
CCTTTTTACGGTTCCTGGCCTTTTGCTGGCCTTTTGCTCACATGTTCTTTCCTGCGTTATCCCCTGATTC
TGTGGATAACCGTATTACCGCCTTTGAGTGAGCTGATACCGCTCGCCGCAGCCGAACGACCGAGCGCAGC
GAGTCAGTGAGCGAGGAAGCGGAAGAGCGCCCAATACGCAAACCGCCTCTCCCCGCGCGTTGGCCGATTC
ATTAATGCAGCTGGCACGACAGGTTTCCCGACTGGAAAGCGGGCAGTGAGCGCAACGCAATTAATGTGAG
TTAGCTCACTCATTAGGCACCCCAGGCTTTACACTTTATGCTTCCGGCTCGTATGTTGTGTGGAATTGTG
AGCGGATAACAATTTCACACAGGAAACAGCTATGACCATGATTACGAATTCGAGCTCGGTACCCGG
