>Addgene plasmid #66192 | pYLsgRNA-OsU3m/LacZ | addgene partial sequence | sequence record 121197 | pBRforEco 5'-AATAGGCGTATCACGAGGC-3'
ACCTCTGACACATGCAGCTCCCGGAGACGGTCACAGCTTGTCTGTAAGCGGATGCCGGGAGCAGACAAGC
CCGTCAGGGCGCGTCAGCGGGTGTTGGCGGGTGTCGGGGCTGGCTTAACTATGCGGCATCAGAGCAGATT
GTACTGAGAGTGCACCATATGCGGTGTGAAATACCGCACAGATGCGTAAGGAGAAAATACCGCATCAGGC
GCCATTCGCCATTCAGGCTGCGCAACTGTTGGGAAGGGCGATCGGTGCGGGCCTCTTCGCTATTACGCCA
GCTGGCGAAAGGGGGATGTGCTGCAAGGCGATTAAGTTGGGTAACGCCAGGGTTTTCCCAGTCACGACGT
TGTAAAACGACGGCCAGTGCCAAGCTTAGTATGTTATCTTCAGAGGTCTCTTGCCACGGATCATCTGCAC
AACTCTTTTAAACCAGCTTTGATCTATGTGGATAGCCGAGGTGGTACTAATACTAGCCTTTGTTGTCGTC
CAATTGCGTAATGGGCCGGCCCATACTGCAATACATGTCCTGAAAGGCTTCATGGCCCACTACGAAATGC
TTTTCTCCTACAGTTTATCTTACTCCTTCACATCACACGTGGTTTCCAACGTACCCAGTGTTCCCGGCTT
CCAGCATTTGCTGGTAGCACCAGTAGAAGACGCCTGTCTTGTGCTATGGTCCCTGACTGCACATCTGATT
CCTCCAAGATCCATGCATGCCTGATAACTTTAAGTTGCTTCAGAAGAACTTTAAGTGATCTGTTCGTATG
TTTAAAGATTCCTTTAGCCATTCAGGCTGCGCAACTGTTGGGAAGGGCGATCGGTGCGGGCCTCTTCGCT
ATTACGCCAGCTGGCGAA
