>Addgene plasmid #66192 | pYLsgRNA-OsU3m/LacZ | addgene partial sequence | sequence record 121231 | pUC-4 5'-CAGTGAGCGAGGAAGCGGAAGAGCGCCCAA-3'
GCGCGTTGGCCGATTCATTAATGCAGCTGGCACGACAGGTTTCCCGACTGGAAAGCGGGCAGTGAGCGCA
ACGCAATTAATGTGAGTTAGCTCACTCATTAGGCACCCCAGGCTTTACACTTTATGCTTCCGGCTCGTAT
GTTGTGTGGAATTGTGAGCGGATAACAATTTCACACAGGAAACAGCTATGACCATGATTACGAATTCGAG
CTCGGTACCCGGGGATCCAGCGTGGGTCTCGGTTTTAGAGCTAGAAATAGCAAGTTAAAATAAGGCTAGT
CCGTTATCAACTTGAAAAAGTGGCACCGAGTCGGTGCTTTTTTTCAAGAGCTTGGAGTGGATGGAATTTT
CCTCCGTTTTACCTGTGGAATCGGCAGCAAAGGACGCGTTGACATTGTAGGACTATATTGCTCTAATAAA
GGAGGCAGCTATGCTGGCCGTCGTTTTACAACGTCGTGACTGGGAAAACCCTGGCGTTACCCAACTTAAT
CGCCTTGCAGCACATCCCCCTTTCGCCAGCTGGCGTAATAGCGAAGAGGCCCGCACCGATCGCCCTTCCC
AACAGTTGCGCAGCCTGAATGGCTAAAGGAATCTTTAAACATACGAACAGATCACTTAAAGTTCTTCTGA
AGCAACTTAAAGTTATCAGGCATGCATGGATCTTGGAGGAATCAGATGTGCAGTCAGGGACCATAGCACA
AGACAGGCGTCTTCTACTGGTGCTACCAGCAAATGCTGGAAGCCGGGAACACTGGGTACGTTGGAAACCA
CGTGTGATGTGAAGGAGTAAGATAA
